Addgene plasmid #162984: METTL3 shRNA 2 tet pLKO puro
Purpose: Tet-inducible shRNA targeting human METTL3 #2
Depositing lab: Mark Rubin. Depositing organization: Universitaet Bern. Publication: Mapping of m6A and Its Regulatory Targets in Prostate Cancer Reveals a METTL3-low Induction of Therapy Resistance. Cotter KA, Gallon J, Uebersax N, Rubin P, Meyer KD, Piscuoglio S, Jaffrey SR, Rubin MA. Mol Cancer Res. 2021 Jun 4. pii: 1541-7786.MCR-21-0014. doi: 10.1158/1541-7786.MCR-21-0014. PubMed 34088870.
Backbone
  Vector backbone: Tet-pLKO-puro
  Backbone size w/o insert (bp): 8762
  Total vector size (bp): 8816
  Vector type: Lentiviral
  Selectable markers: Puromycin
Growth in bacteria
  Bacterial resistance: Ampicillin, 100 μg/mL
  Growth temperature: 37°C
  Growth strain: NEB Stable
  Copy number: Low Copy
Gene/Insert
  Gene/Insert name: methyltransferase like 3 (alt name: METTL3)
  gRNA/shRNA sequence: GCTGCACTTCAGACGAATTAT
  Species: H. sapiens (human)
  GenBank ID: NM_019852
  Entrez Gene: METTL3 (a.k.a. IME4, M6A, MT-A70, Spo8, hMETTL3)
  Cloning method: Restriction Enzyme; 5′ cloning site AgeI (destroyed during cloning); 3′ cloning site EcoRI (not destroyed)
  Sequencing primers: 5′ GGCAGGGATATTCACCATTATCGTTTCAGA
Resource information
  A portion of this plasmid was derived from a plasmid made by: Original backbone from Dmitri Wiederschain (Addgene plasmid # 21915)
Terms and licenses: Academic/Nonprofit Terms; Industry Terms: Not Available to Industry
How to cite: METTL3 shRNA 2 tet pLKO puro was a gift from Mark Rubin (Addgene plasmid # 162984 ; http://n2t.net/addgene:162984 ; RRID:Addgene_162984)
