[The description below was written by a language model from this plasmid's Addgene catalogue record and pLannotate feature annotations shown in this document.]
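Description:
METTL3 shRNA 2 tet pLKO puro is a lentiviral plasmid built on the Tet-pLKO-puro backbone for doxycycline-inducible knockdown of human METTL3, the m6A RNA methyltransferase. It is propagated in E. coli through a ColE1/pUC-type origin with ampicillin selection (AmpR); the catalogue lists it as low copy even though the origin is annotated as a high-copy type. An f1 origin, an SV40 origin and remnants of lac and phage promoter elements are also present in the backbone. The viral portion has a third-generation, self-inactivating layout: an RSV promoter fused to a truncated HIV-1 5' LTR drives genomic RNA production, followed by the Ψ packaging signal, the RRE for Rev-dependent export, the cPPT/CTS, and a ΔU3 3' LTR that inactivates LTR-driven transcription after integration.

The payload is a short hairpin against METTL3, the second of a set, cloned between the AgeI site (destroyed in cloning) and the EcoRI site downstream of the H1-2O2 promoter, a variant of the human H1 Pol III promoter carrying tet operator sites. The hairpin itself is not annotated in the feature table. The same vector carries its own regulator. An hPGK promoter with a β-globin intron drives a bicistronic transcript encoding TetR, followed by an EMCV IRES and the puromycin resistance gene. Transduced cells can therefore be selected with puromycin and constitutively express TetR, which represses the H1 promoter. Adding doxycycline releases TetR and switches on shRNA expression. This all-in-one design gives stable cell lines with conditional METTL3 depletion, and the associated work concerns m6A regulation and therapy resistance in prostate cancer.
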