Features (pLannotate 1.2.2; 29 found; start..end, strand, type, name):
      1..227     +  promoter       RSV promoter: Rous sarcoma virus enhancer/promoter
    228..408     +  LTR            5' LTR (truncated): truncated 5' long terminal repeat (LTR) from HIV-1
    455..580     +  misc_feature   HIV-1 Ψ: packaging signal of human immunodeficiency virus type 1
    564..927     +  CDS            HIV-1 gag (fragment): gag protein from human immunodeficiency virus 1; gag
   1073..1306    +  misc_feature   RRE: The Rev response element (RRE) of HIV-1 allows for Rev-dependent mRNA export from the nucleus to the cytoplasm.
   1683..1783    +  CDS            Rev (fragment): human immunodeficiency virus 1 (HIV-1) Rev protein; rev; enhances nuclear export of unspliced and incompletely spliced viral mRNAs
   1824..1918    +  promoter       H1-2O2 promoter: doxycycline-inducible variant of the human H1 RNA promoter (Henriksen et al., 2007)
   2019..2136    +  misc_feature   cPPT/CTS: central polypurine tract and central termination sequence of HIV-1
   2185..2695    +  promoter       hPGK promoter: human phosphoglycerate kinase 1 promoter
   2704..3276    +  intron         β-globin intron: intron from rabbit β-globin gene
   3331..3349    +  promoter       T7 promoter: promoter for bacteriophage T7 RNA polymerase
   3360..3980    +  CDS            tetR: TETR2_ECOLX - Experimental evidence at protein level: Swiss-Prot protein existence level 1. TetR is the repressor of the tetracycline resistance element; its N-terminal region forms a helix-turn-helix structure and binds DNA. Binding of tetracycline to TetR reduces the repressor affinity for the tetracycline resistance gene (tetA) promoter operator sites. From Escherichia coli.
   4126..4588    +  misc_feature   IRES: internal ribosome entry site (IRES) of the encephalomyocarditis virus (EMCV)
   4608..5207    +  CDS            PuroR: puromycin N-acetyltransferase; pac from Streptomyces alboniger; confers resistance to puromycin
   5250..5333    +  CDS            nef (fragment): NEF_HV1Z2 - Experimental evidence at protein level: Swiss-Prot protein existence level 1. Extracellular Nef protein targets CD4(+) T-lymphocytes for apoptosis by interacting with CXCR4 surface receptors. From Human immunodeficiency virus type 1 group M subtype D (isolate Z2/CDC-Z34) (HIV-1).
   5335..5568    +  LTR            3' LTR (ΔU3): self-inactivating 3' long terminal repeat (LTR) from HIV-1
   5640..5761    +  polyA_signal   SV40 poly(A) signal: SV40 polyadenylation signal
   5801..5936    +  rep_origin     SV40 ori: SV40 origin of replication
   5957..5975    -  promoter       T7 promoter: promoter for bacteriophage T7 RNA polymerase
   5983..6138    +  CDS            lacZα (fragment): LacZα fragment of β-galactosidase; lacZ fragment
   6143..6571    +  rep_origin     f1 ori (sequence partly withheld): f1 bacteriophage origin of replication; arrow indicates direction of (+) strand synthesis
   6624..6728    +  promoter       AmpR promoter: bla
   6729..7589    +  CDS            AmpR: β-lactamase; bla; confers resistance to ampicillin, carbenicillin, and related antibiotics
   7760..8348    +  rep_origin     ori: high-copy-number ColE1/pMB1/pBR322/pUC origin of replication
   8531..8623    +  CDS            lacI (fragment): lac repressor; lacI; The lac repressor binds to the lac operator to inhibit transcription in E. coli. This inhibition can be relieved by adding lactose or isopropyl-β-D-thiogalactopyranoside (IPTG).
   8636..8657    +  protein_bind   CAP binding site: CAP binding activates transcription in the presence of cAMP. E. coli catabolite activator protein
   8672..8702    +  promoter       lac promoter: promoter for the E. coli lac operon
   8710..8726    +  protein_bind   lac operator: The lac repressor binds to the lac operator to inhibit transcription in E. coli. This inhibition can be relieved by adding lactose or isopropyl-β-D-thiogalactopyranoside (IPTG). lac repressor encoded by lacI
   8771..8789    +  promoter       T3 promoter: promoter for bacteriophage T3 RNA polymerase
>Addgene plasmid #162984 | METTL3 shRNA 2 tet pLKO puro | addgene full sequence | sequence record 392531 | Addgene NGS Result
TGTAGTCTTATGCAATACTCTTGTAGTCTTGCAACATGGTAACGATGAGTTAGCAACATGCCTTACAAGG
AGAGAAAAAGCACCGTGCATGCCGATTGGTGGAAGTAAGGTGGTACGATCGTGCCTTATTAGGAAGGCAA
CAGACGGGTCTGACATGGATTGGACGAACCACTGAATTGCCGCATTGCAGAGATATTGTATTTAAGTGCC
TAGCTCGATACATAAACGGGTCTCTCTGGTTAGACCAGATCTGAGCCTGGGAGCTCTCTGGCTAACTAGG
GAACCCACTGCTTAAGCCTCAATAAAGCTTGCCTTGAGTGCTTCAAGTAGTGTGTGCCCGTCTGTTGTGT
GACTCTGGTAACTAGAGATCCCTCAGACCCTTTTAGTCAGTGTGGAAAATCTCTAGCAGTGGCGCCCGAA
CAGGGACTTGAAAGCGAAAGGGAAACCAGAGGAGCTCTCTCGACGCAGGACTCGGCTTGCTGAAGCGCGC
ACGGCAAGAGGCGAGGGGCGGCGACTGGTGAGTACGCCAAAAATTTTGACTAGCGGAGGCTAGAAGGAGA
GAGATGGGTGCGAGAGCGTCAGTATTAAGCGGGGGAGAATTAGATCGCGATGGGAAAAAATTCGGTTAAG
GCCAGGGGGAAAGAAAAAATATAAATTAAAACATATAGTATGGGCAAGCAGGGAGCTAGAACGATTCGCA
GTTAATCCTGGCCTGTTAGAAACATCAGAAGGCTGTAGACAAATACTGGGACAGCTACAACCATCCCTTC
AGACAGGATCAGAAGAACTTAGATCATTATATAATACAGTAGCAACCCTCTATTGTGTGCATCAAAGGAT
AGAGATAAAAGACACCAAGGAAGCTTTAGACAAGATAGAGGAAGAGCAAAACAAAAGTAAGACCACCGCA
CAGCAAGCGGCCGCTGATCTTCAGACCTGGAGGAGGAGATATGAGGGACAATTGGAGAAGTGAATTATAT
AAATATAAAGTAGTAAAAATTGAACCATTAGGAGTAGCACCCACCAAGGCAAAGAGAAGAGTGGTGCAGA
GAGAAAAAAGAGCAGTGGGAATAGGAGCTTTGTTCCTTGGGTTCTTGGGAGCAGCAGGAAGCACTATGGG
CGCAGCGTCAATGACGCTGACGGTACAGGCCAGACAATTATTGTCTGGTATAGTGCAGCAGCAGAACAAT
TTGCTGAGGGCTATTGAGGCGCAACAGCATCTGTTGCAACTCACAGTCTGGGGCATCAAGCAGCTCCAGG
CAAGAATCCTGGCTGTGGAAAGATACCTAAAGGATCAACAGCTCCTGGGGATTTGGGGTTGCTCTGGAAA
ACTCATTTGCACCACTGCTGTGCCTTGGAATGCTAGTTGGAGTAATAAATCTCTGGAACAGATTTGGAAT
CACACGACCTGGATGGAGTGGGACAGAGAAATTAACAATTACACAAGCTTAATACACTCCTTAATTGAAG
AATCGCAAAACCAGCAAGAAAAGAATGAACAAGAATTATTGGAATTAGATAAATGGGCAAGTTTGTGGAA
TTGGTTTAACATAACAAATTGGCTGTGGTATATAAAATTATTCATAATGATAGTAGGAGGCTTGGTAGGT
TTAAGAATAGTTTTTGCTGTACTTTCTATAGTGAATAGAGTTAGGCAGGGATATTCACCATTATCGTTTC
AGACCCACCTCCCAACCCCGAGGGGACCCGACAGGCCCGAAGGAATAGAAGAAGAAGGTGGAGAGAGAGA
CAGAGACAGATCCATTCGATTAGTGAACGGATCTCGACGGTATCGATCACGAGACTAGCCTCGAGCGGCC
GCAATATTTGCATGTCGCTATGTGTTCTGGGAAATCACCATAAACGTGAAATCCCTATCAGTGATAGAGA
CTTATAAGTTCCCTATCAGTGATAGAGACACCGGGCTGCACTTCAGACGAATTATCTCGAGATAATTCGT
CTGAAGTGCAGCTTTTTGAATTCTCGACCTCGAGACAAATGGCAGTATTCATCCACAATTTTAAAAGAAA
AGGGGGGATTGGGGGGTACAGTGCAGGGGAAAGAATAGTAGACATAATAGCAACAGACATACAAACTAAA
GAATTACAAAAACAAATTACAAAAATTCAAAATTTTCGGGTTTATTACAGGGACAGCAGAGATCCACTTT
GGCCGCGGCTCGAGGGGGTTGGGGTTGCGCCTTTTCCAAGGCAGCCCTGGGTTTGCGCAGGGACGCGGCT
GCTCTGGGCGTGGTTCCGGGAAACGCAGCGGCGCCGACCCTGGGTCTCGCACATTCTTCACGTCCGTTCG
CAGCGTCACCCGGATCTTCGCCGCTACCCTTGTGGGCCCCCCGGCGACGCTTCCTGCTCCGCCCCTAAGT
CGGGAAGGTTCCTTGCGGTTCGCGGCGTGCCGGACGTGACAAACGGAAGCCGCACGTCTCACTAGTACCC
TCGCAGACGGACAGCGCCAGGGAGCAATGGCAGCGCGCCGACCGCGATGGGCTGTGGCCAATAGCGGCTG
CTCAGCAGGGCGCGCCGAGAGCAGCGGCCGGGAAGGGGCGGTGCGGGAGGCGGGGTGTGGGGCGGTAGTG
TGGGCCCTGTTCCTGCCCGCGCGGTGTTCCGCATTCTGCAAGCCTCCGGAGCGCACGTCGGCAGTCGGCT
CCCTCGTTGACCGAATCACCGACCTCTCTCCCCAGGGGGATCTGTGAGTTTGGGGACCCTTGATTGTTCT
TTCTTTTTCGCTATTGTAAAATTCATGTTATATGGAGGGGGCAAAGTTTTCAGGGTGTTGTTTAGAATGG
GAAGATGTCCCTTGTATCACCATGGACCCTCATGATAATTTTGTTTCTTTCACTTTCTACTCTGTTGACA
ACCATTGTCTCCTCTTATTTTCTTTTCATTTTCTGTAACTTTTTCGTTAAACTTTAGCTTGCATTTGTAA
CGAATTTTTAAATTCACTTTTGTTTATTTGTCAGATTGTAAGTACTTTCTCTAATCACTTTTTTTTCAAG
GCAATCAGGGTATATTATATTGTACTTCAGCACAGTTTTAGAGAACAATTGTTATAATTAAATGATAAGG
TAGAATATTTCTGCATATAAATTCTGGCTGGCGTGGAAATATTCTTATTGGTAGAAACAACTACATCCTG
GTCATCATCCTGCCTTTCTCTTTATGGTTACAATGATATACACTGTTTGAGATGAGGATAAAATACTCTG
AGTCCAAACCGGGCCCCTCTGCTAACCATGTTCATGCCTTCTTCTTTTTCCTACAGCTCCTGGGCAACGT
GCTGGTTATTGTGCTGTCTCATCATTTTGGCAAAGAATTGTAATACGACTCACTATAGGGCGAATTGATA
TGTCTAGATTAGATAAAAGTAAAGTGATTAACAGCGCATTAGAGCTGCTTAATGAGGTCGGAATCGAAGG
TTTAACAACCCGTAAACTCGCCCAGAAGCTAGGTGTAGAGCAGCCTACATTGTATTGGCATGTAAAAAAT
AAGCGGGCTTTGCTCGACGCCTTAGCCATTGAGATGTTAGATAGGCACCATACTCACTTTTGCCCTTTAG
AAGGGGAAAGCTGGCAAGATTTTTTACGTAATAACGCTAAAAGTTTTAGATGTGCTTTACTAAGTCATCG
CGATGGAGCAAAAGTACATTTAGGTACACGGCCTACAGAAAAACAGTATGAAACTCTCGAAAATCAATTA
GCCTTTTTATGCCAACAAGGTTTTTCACTAGAGAATGCATTATATGCACTCAGCGCTGTGGGGCATTTTA
CTTTAGGTTGCGTATTGGAAGATCAAGAGCATCAAGTCGCTAAAGAAGAAAGGGAAACACCTACTACTGA
TAGTATGCCGCCATTATTACGACAAGCTATCGAATTATTTGATCACCAAGGTGCAGAGCCAGCCTTCTTA
TTCGGCCTTGAATTGATCATATGCGGATTAGAAAAACAACTTAAATGTGAAAGTGGGTCCGCGTACAGCG
GCTCCCGGGAGTTCTAGGGATCTGCCCCTCTCCCTCCCCCCCCCCTAACGTTACTGGCCGAAGCCGCTTG
GAATAAGGCCGGTGTGCGTTTGTCTATATGTTATTTTCCACCATATTGCCGTCTTTTGGCAATGTGAGGG
CCCGGAAACCTGGCCCTGTCTTCTTGACGAGCATTCCTAGGGGTCTTTCCCCTCTCGCCAAAGGAATGCA
AGGTCTGTTGAATGTCGTGAAGGAAGCAGTTCCTCTGGAAGCTTCTTGAAGACAAACAACGTCTGTAGCG
ACCCTTTGCAGGCAGCGGAACCCCCCACCTGGCGACAGGTGCCTCTGCGGCCAAAAGCCACGTGTATAAG
ATACACCTGCAAAGGCGGCACAACCCCAGTGCCACGTTGTGAGTTGGATAGTTGTGGAAAGAGTCAAATG
GCTCTCCTCAAGCGTATTCAACAAGGGGCTGAAGGATGCCCAGAAGGTACCCCATTGTATGGGATCTGAT
CTGGGGCCTCGGTGCACATGCTTTACATGTGTTTAGTCGAGGTTAAAAAAACGTCTAGGCCCCCCGAACC
ACGGGGACGTGGTTTTCCTTTGAAAAACACGATGATAAGGATCCACCGGAGCTTACCATGACCGAGTACA
AGCCCACGGTGCGCCTCGCCACCCGCGACGACGTCCCCAGGGCCGTACGCACCCTCGCCGCCGCGTTCGC
CGACTACCCCGCCACGCGCCACACCGTCGATCCGGACCGCCACATCGAGCGGGTCACCGAGCTGCAAGAA
CTCTTCCTCACGCGCGTCGGGCTCGACATCGGCAAGGTGTGGGTCGCGGACGACGGCGCCGCGGTGGCGG
TCTGGACCACGCCGGAGAGCGTCGAAGCGGGGGCGGTGTTCGCCGAGATCGGCCCGCGCATGGCCGAGTT
GAGCGGTTCCCGGCTGGCCGCGCAGCAACAGATGGAAGGCCTCCTGGCGCCGCACCGGCCCAAGGAGCCC
GCGTGGTTCCTGGCCACCGTCGGCGTCTCGCCCGACCACCAGGGCAAGGGTCTGGGCAGCGCCGTCGTGC
TCCCCGGAGTGGAGGCGGCCGAGCGCGCCGGGGTGCCCGCCTTCCTGGAGACCTCCGCGCCCCGCAACCT
CCCCTTCTACGAGCGGCTCGGCTTCACCGTCACCGCCGACGTCGAGGTGCCCGAAGGACCGCGCACCTGG
TGCATGACCCGCAAGCCCGGTGCCTGACGCCCGCCCCACGACCCGCAGCGCCCGACCGAAAGGAGCGCAC
GACCCCATGCATCGGTACCTTTAAGACCAATGACTTACAAGGCAGCTGTAGATCTTAGCCACTTTTTAAA
AGAAAAGGGGGGACTGGAAGGGCTAATTCACTCCCAACGAAGACAAGATCTGCTTTTTGCTTGTACTGGG
TCTCTCTGGTTAGACCAGATCTGAGCCTGGGAGCTCTCTGGCTAACTAGGGAACCCACTGCTTAAGCCTC
AATAAAGCTTGCCTTGAGTGCTTCAAGTAGTGTGTGCCCGTCTGTTGTGTGACTCTGGTAACTAGAGATC
CCTCAGACCCTTTTAGTCAGTGTGGAAAATCTCTAGCAGTAGTAGTTCATGTCATCTTATTATTCAGTAT
TTATAACTTGCAAAGAAATGAATATCAGAGAGTGAGAGGAACTTGTTTATTGCAGCTTATAATGGTTACA
AATAAAGCAATAGCATCACAAATTTCACAAATAAAGCATTTTTTTCACTGCATTCTAGTTGTGGTTTGTC
CAAACTCATCAATGTATCTTATCATGTCTGGCTCTAGCTATCCCGCCCCTAACTCCGCCCATCCCGCCCC
TAACTCCGCCCAGTTCCGCCCATTCTCCGCCCCATGGCTGACTAATTTTTTTTATTTATGCAGAGGCCGA
GGCCGCCTCGGCCTCTGAGCTATTCCAGAAGTAGTGAGGAGGCTTTTTTGGAGGCCTAGGGACGTACCCA
ATTCGCCCTATAGTGAGTCGTATTACGCGCGCTCACTGGCCGTCGTTTTACAACGTCGTGACTGGGAAAA
CCCTGGCGTTACCCAACTTAATCGCCTTGCAGCACATCCCCCTTTCGCCAGCTGGCGTAATAGCGAAGAG
GCCCGCACCGATCGCCCTTCCCAACAGTTGCGCAGCCTGAATGGCGAATGGG
[124 nt withheld, positions 6143-6266]
C
[91 nt withheld, positions 6268-6358]
A
[49 nt withheld, positions 6360-6408]
CCTTTGACGTTGGAGTCCACGTTCTTT
[37 nt withheld, positions 6436-6472]
ACCCTATCTCGGTCTATTCTTTTGATTTATAAGGGATTTTGCCGATTTCGGCCTATTGGTTAAAAAATGA
GCTGATTTAACAAAAATTTAACGCGAATTTTAACAAAATATTAACGCTTACAATTTAGGTGGCACTTTTC
GGGGAAATGTGCGCGGAACCCCTATTTGTTTATTTTTCTAAATACATTCAAATATGTATCCGCTCATGAG
ACAATAACCCTGATAAATGCTTCAATAATATTGAAAAAGGAAGAGTATGAGTATTCAACATTTCCGTGTC
GCCCTTATTCCCTTTTTTGCGGCATTTTGCCTTCCTGTTTTTGCTCACCCAGAAACGCTGGTGAAAGTAA
AAGATGCTGAAGATCAGTTGGGTGCACGAGTGGGTTACATCGAACTGGATCTCAACAGCGGTAAGATCCT
TGAGAGTTTTCGCCCCGAAGAACGTTTTCCAATGATGAGCACTTTTAAAGTTCTGCTATGTGGCGCGGTA
TTATCCCGTATTGACGCCGGGCAAGAGCAACTCGGTCGCCGCATACACTATTCTCAGAATGACTTGGTTG
AGTACTCACCAGTCACAGAAAAGCATCTTACGGATGGCATGACAGTAAGAGAATTATGCAGTGCTGCCAT
AACCATGAGTGATAACACTGCGGCCAACTTACTTCTGACAACGATCGGAGGACCGAAGGAGCTAACCGCT
TTTTTGCACAACATGGGGGATCATGTAACTCGCCTTGATCGTTGGGAACCGGAGCTGAATGAAGCCATAC
CAAACGACGAGCGTGACACCACGATGCCTGTAGCAATGGCAACAACGTTGCGCAAACTATTAACTGGCGA
ACTACTTACTCTAGCTTCCCGGCAACAATTAATAGACTGGATGGAGGCGGATAAAGTTGCAGGACCACTT
CTGCGCTCGGCCCTTCCGGCTGGCTGGTTTATTGCTGATAAATCTGGAGCCGGTGAGCGTGGGTCTCGCG
GTATCATTGCAGCACTGGGGCCAGATGGTAAGCCCTCCCGTATCGTAGTTATCTACACGACGGGGAGTCA
GGCAACTATGGATGAACGAAATAGACAGATCGCTGAGATAGGTGCCTCACTGATTAAGCATTGGTAACTG
TCAGACCAAGTTTACTCATATATACTTTAGATTGATTTAAAACTTCATTTTTAATTTAAAAGGATCTAGG
TGAAGATCCTTTTTGATAATCTCATGACCAAAATCCCTTAACGTGAGTTTTCGTTCCACTGAGCGTCAGA
CCCCGTAGAAAAGATCAAAGGATCTTCTTGAGATCCTTTTTTTCTGCGCGTAATCTGCTGCTTGCAAACA
AAAAAACCACCGCTACCAGCGGTGGTTTGTTTGCCGGATCAAGAGCTACCAACTCTTTTTCCGAAGGTAA
CTGGCTTCAGCAGAGCGCAGATACCAAATACTGTTCTTCTAGTGTAGCCGTAGTTAGGCCACCACTTCAA
GAACTCTGTAGCACCGCCTACATACCTCGCTCTGCTAATCCTGTTACCAGTGGCTGCTGCCAGTGGCGAT
AAGTCGTGTCTTACCGGGTTGGACTCAAGACGATAGTTACCGGATAAGGCGCAGCGGTCGGGCTGAACGG
GGGGTTCGTGCACACAGCCCAGCTTGGAGCGAACGACCTACACCGAACTGAGATACCTACAGCGTGAGCT
ATGAGAAAGCGCCACGCTTCCCGAAGGGAGAAAGGCGGACAGGTATCCGGTAAGCGGCAGGGTCGGAACA
GGAGAGCGCACGAGGGAGCTTCCAGGGGGAAACGCCTGGTATCTTTATAGTCCTGTCGGGTTTCGCCACC
TCTGACTTGAGCGTCGATTTTTGTGATGCTCGTCAGGGGGGCGGAGCCTATGGAAAAACGCCAGCAACGC
GGCCTTTTTACGGTTCCTGGCCTTTTGCTGGCCTTTTGCTCACATGTTCTTTCCTGCGTTATCCCCTGAT
TCTGTGGATAACCGTATTACCGCCTTTGAGTGAGCTGATACCGCTCGCCGCAGCCGAACGACCGAGCGCA
GCGAGTCAGTGAGCGAGGAAGCGGAAGAGCGCCCAATACGCAAACCGCCTCTCCCCGCGCGTTGGCCGAT
TCATTAATGCAGCTGGCACGACAGGTTTCCCGACTGGAAAGCGGGCAGTGAGCGCAACGCAATTAATGTG
AGTTAGCTCACTCATTAGGCACCCCAGGCTTTACACTTTATGCTTCCGGCTCGTATGTTGTGTGGAATTG
TGAGCGGATAACAATTTCACACAGGAAACAGCTATGACCATGATTACGCCAAGCGCGCAATTAACCCTCA
CTAAAGGGAACAAAAGCTGGAGCTGCAAGCTTAA
